Addgene plasmid #121390: pGAD-Atg17(L313D I314K)
Purpose: For Yeast-two-hybrid analysis
Depositing lab: Daniel Klionsky. Depositing organization: University of Michigan. Publication: The Atg17-Atg31-Atg29 Complex Coordinates with Atg11 to Recruit the Vam7 SNARE and Mediate Autophagosome-Vacuole Fusion. Liu X, Mao K, Yu AYH, Omairi-Nasser A, Austin J 2nd, Glick BS, Yip CK, Klionsky DJ. Curr Biol. 2016 Jan 25;26(2):150-160. doi: 10.1016/j.cub.2015.11.054. Epub 2016 Jan 7. PubMed 26774783.
Backbone
  Vector backbone: pGAD-c1
  Vector type: Yeast Expression
  Selectable markers: LEU2
Growth in bacteria
  Bacterial resistance: Ampicillin, 100 μg/mL
  Growth temperature: 37°C
  Growth strain: DH5alpha
  Copy number: Unknown
Gene/Insert
  Gene/Insert name: ATG17
  Species: S. cerevisiae (budding yeast)
  Mutation: Leucine 313 to Aspartic acid; Isoleucine 314 to Lysine
  Promoter: ADH1 promoter
  Cloning method: Restriction Enzyme; 5′ cloning site Cla1 (unknown if destroyed); 3′ cloning site Sal1 (unknown if destroyed)
  Sequencing primers: 5′ atcacggctagtaaaattgatg
Terms and licenses: Academic/Nonprofit Terms; Industry Terms: Not Available to Industry
How to cite: pGAD-Atg17(L313D I314K) was a gift from Daniel Klionsky (Addgene plasmid # 121390 ; http://n2t.net/addgene:121390 ; RRID:Addgene_121390)
