[The description below was written by a language model from this plasmid's Addgene catalogue record and pLannotate feature annotations shown in this document.]
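Description:
pGAD-Atg17(L313D I314K) is a yeast two-hybrid "prey" plasmid built on the pGAD-c1 backbone, about 7.9 kb in the sequenced record. It is a yeast–E. coli shuttle vector. In bacteria it replicates from a high-copy ColE1/pUC-type origin and is selected through the β-lactamase (AmpR) gene. In Saccharomyces cerevisiae it is maintained episomally by the 2μ origin, and the LEU2 marker, driven by its own promoter, selects for it by complementing leucine auxotrophy. Small remnants of lac regulatory elements, lacI, rop and the pBR322 bom region are also annotated. These appear to be backbone leftovers with no role in the assay.

The expression cassette is driven by the S. cerevisiae ADH1 promoter and ends at the ADH1 terminator, which is preceded by a short fragment of ADH1 coding sequence. It encodes an SV40 large T antigen nuclear localization signal followed by the GAL4 transcriptional activation domain, with budding yeast ATG17 placed downstream, cloned between ClaI and SalI sites, so that Atg17 is produced as a nuclear-targeted activation-domain fusion. Atg17 is an autophagy scaffold protein that works with Atg13, Atg29 and Atg31 to organize the pre-autophagosomal structure and regulate Atg1 kinase. This version carries two adjacent substitutions, leucine 313 to aspartate and isoleucine 314 to lysine. The record gives the purpose only as yeast two-hybrid analysis. In that assay, the fusion would be co-expressed with a GAL4 DNA-binding-domain bait, and reporter activation would show whether the mutant still binds a given partner. The record does not state which interaction the mutations are meant to test.
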