Features (pLannotate 1.2.2; 18 found; start..end, strand, type, name):
      9..405     +  promoter       ADH1 promoter: S. cerevisiae ADH1; promoter for alcohol dehydrogenase 1
    451..470     +  CDS            SV40 NLS (fragment): nuclear localization signal of SV40 (simian virus 40) large T antigen
    487..828     +  CDS            GAL4 activation domain: activation domain of the GAL4 transcriptional activator; Saccharomyces cerevisiae GAL4 (truncated)
    856..2103    +  CDS            ATG17: ATG17_YEAST - Also known as APG17. Experimental evidence at protein level: Swiss-Prot protein existence level 1. Autophagy-specific protein that functions with ATG13, ATG29, and CIS1/ATG31 in response to autophagy-inducing signals as a scaffold to recruit other ATG proteins to organize pre-autophagosomal structure (PAS) formation. Modulates the timing and magnitude of the autophagy response, such as the size of the sequestering vesicles, through interacting with and regulating ATG1 kinase activity. Plays particularly a role in pexophagy and nucleophagy. With ATG13, is required for ATG1 activat
   2372..2506    +  CDS            ADH1 (fragment): ADH1_YEAST - Also known as ADC1. Experimental evidence at protein level: Swiss-Prot protein existence level 1. This isozyme preferentially catalyzes the conversion of primary unbranched alcohols to their corresponding aldehydes. Also shows activity toward secondary alcohols. From Saccharomyces cerevisiae (strain ATCC 204508 / S288c) (Baker's yeast).
   2510..2697    +  terminator     ADH1 terminator: S. cerevisiae ADH1; transcription terminator for the S. cerevisiae alcohol dehydrogenase 1 (ADH1) gene
   2818..3912    -  CDS            LEU2: 3-isopropylmalate dehydrogenase, required for leucine biosynthesis; S. cerevisiae LEU2; yeast auxotrophic marker
   3913..4318    -  promoter       LEU2 promoter: S. cerevisiae LEU2
   4384..4400    -  protein_bind   lac operator: The lac repressor binds to the lac operator to inhibit transcription in E. coli. This inhibition can be relieved by adding lactose or isopropyl-β-D-thiogalactopyranoside (IPTG). lac repressor encoded by lacI
   4408..4438    -  promoter       lac promoter: promoter for the E. coli lac operon
   4453..4474    -  protein_bind   CAP binding site: CAP binding activates transcription in the presence of cAMP. E. coli catabolite activator protein
   4487..4579    -  CDS            lacI (fragment): lac repressor; lacI; The lac repressor binds to the lac operator to inhibit transcription in E. coli. This inhibition can be relieved by adding lactose or isopropyl-β-D-thiogalactopyranoside (IPTG).
   4762..5350    -  rep_origin     ori: high-copy-number ColE1/pMB1/pBR322/pUC origin of replication
   5521..6381    -  CDS            AmpR: β-lactamase; bla; confers resistance to ampicillin, carbenicillin, and related antibiotics
   6382..6486    -  promoter       AmpR promoter: bla
   6581..6616    +  CDS            rop (fragment): Rop protein, which maintains plasmids at low copy number; rop
   6718..6767    +  misc_feature   bom (fragment): basis of mobility region from pBR322
   6768..7932    +  rep_origin     2μ ori: yeast 2μ plasmid origin of replication
>Addgene plasmid #121390 | pGAD-Atg17(L313D I314K) | addgene full sequence | sequence record 237710 | Addgene NGS Result
CTTGCATGCAACTTCTTTTCTTTTTTTTTCTTTTCTCTCTCCCCCGTTGTTGTCTCACCATATCCGCAAT
GACAAAAAAATGATGGAAGACACTAAAGGAAAAAATTAACGACAAAGACAGCACCAACAGATGTCGTTGT
TCCAGAGCTGATGAGGGGTATCTCGAAGCACACGAAACTTTTTCCTTCCTTCATTCACGCACACTACTCT
CTAATGAGCAACGGTATACGGCCTTCCTTCCAGTTACTTGAATTTGAAATAAAAAAAAGTTTGCTGTCTT
GCTATCAAGTATAAATAGACCTGCAATTATTAATCTTTTGTTTCCTCGTCATTGTTCTCGTTCCCTTTCT
TCCTTGTTTCTTTTTCTGCACAATATTTCAAGCTATACCAAGCATACAATCAACTCCAAGCTTTGCAAAG
ATGGATAAAGCGGAATTAATTCCCGAGCCTCCAAAAAAGAAGAGAAAGGTCGAATTGGGTACCGCCGCCA
ATTTTAATCAAAGTGGGAATATTGCTGATAGCTCATTGTCCTTCACTTTCACTAACAGTAGCAACGGTCC
GAACCTCATAACAACTCAAACAAATTCTCAAGCGCTTTCACAACCAATTGCCTCCTCTAACGTTCATGAT
AACTTCATGAATAATGAAATCACGGCTAGTAAAATTGATGATGGTAATAATTCAAAACCACTGTCACCTG
GTTGGACGGACCAAACTGCGTATAACGCGTTTGGAATCACTACAGGGATGTTTAATACCACTACAATGGA
TGATGTATATAACTATCTATTCGATGATGAAGATACCCCACCAAACCCAAAAAAAGAGATCGAATTCCCC
GGGGGATCCATCGATAACGAAGCAGATGTTACAAAATTTGTTAATAATGCCAGGAAAACGCTGACCGATG
CTCAACTTTTATGTTCAAGTGCTAATTTAAGGATTGTAGATATTAAGAAAAAATTGTCATCTTGGCAGTT
GAGTATTTCAAAACTCAATTTTCTAATAGTTGGCTTGAGACAGCAAGGAAAGTTTCTTTACACTATTTTA
AAGGAAGGCATTGGGACAAAGCTAATCCAGAAACAATGGAATCAAGCTGTCTTAGTGGTCTTAGTTGATG
AGATGAAGTACTGGCAATATGAAATCACTTCTAAAGTACAAAGGTTGGATGGTATAGTAAATGAATTGAG
CATATCAGAAAAAGATGATACCGATCCCTCTAAACTAGGAGATTACATCTCGAGAGACAACGTTAACTTA
TTGAATGACAAACTGAAAGAAGTGCCAGTAATTGAGCGTCAAATTGAAAACATTAAGCTTCAATACGAAA
ATATGGTCAGAAAAGTTAACAAAGAACTGATTGATACCAAGTTGACGGACGTAACTCAAAAATTCCAAAG
TAAATTTGGTATAGATAACCTGATGGAAACAAATGTTGCAGAGCAGTTTAGCAGGGAACTAACGGACCTT
GAAAAAGATTTAGCAGAGATAATGAATTCATTGACACAGCACTTTGATAAGACATTGCTGTTACAAGATA
AAAAAATTGATAACGATGAACGTGAGGAGCTGTTTAAGGTGGTACAAGGCGACGACAAAGAACTATACAA
CATTTTCAAAACTCTGCATGAGGTAATTGATGACGTGGACAAAACAATTCTTAACTTGGGTCAATTTTTG
CAGGCAAAAATAAAGGAAAAGACAGAACTACACAGCGAAGTTTCTGAAATAATAAACGATTTCAATAGAA
ATTTGGAATATCTATTAATCTTTAAAGATATTTCCAATGACAAGGATAGCTTCAAAAATTCCTGTACACA
AGATATTCAAACAACTAAGGAACTTTGTGAATTTTATGATAATTTTGAAGAAAGCTACGGTAACTTAGTT
CTAGAAGCAAAGAGGAGAAAGGATGTGGCAAACAGAATGAAAACTATATTGAAAGATTGTGAAAAGCAGT
TGCAGAATTTAGATGCTCAGGACCAGGAAGAACGTCAGAATTTTATAGCGGAAAATGGAACTTATCTTCC
TGAGACAATCTGGCCCGGTAAAATTGACGATTTTTCTTCCCTGTACACTTTAAATTACAACGTGAAGAAT
CCTTAGAAAAAAGGAAAAAAAGGCTGCAGAGATCTATGAATCGTAGATACTGAAAAACCCCGCAAGTTCA
CTTCAACTGTGCATCGTGCACCATCTCAATTTCTTTCATTTATACATCGTTTTGCCTTCTTTTATGTAAC
TATACTCCTCTAAGTTTCAATCTTGGCCATGTAACCTCTGATCTATAGAATTTTTTAAATGACTAGAATT
AATGCCCATCTTTTTTTTGGACCTAAATTCTTCATGAAAATATATTACGAGGGCTTATTCAGAAGCTTTG
GACTTCTTCGCCAGAGGTTTGGTCAAGTCTCCAATCAAGGTTGTCGGCTTGTCTACCTTGCCAGAAATTT
ACGAAAAGATGGAAAAGGGTCAAATCGTTGGTAGATACGTTGTTGACACTTCTAAATAAGCGAATTTCTT
ATGATTTATGATTTTTATTATTAAATAAGTTATAAAAAAAATAAGTGTATACAAATTTTAAAGTGACTCT
TAGGTTTTAAAACGAAAATTCTTATTCTTGAGTAACTCTTTCCTGTAGGTCAGGTTGCTTTCTCAGGTAT
AGCATGAGGTCGCTCTTATTGACCACACCTCTACCGGCATGCCGGTCGAAATTCCCCTACCCTATGAACA
TATTCCATTTTGTAATTTCGTGTCGTTTCTATTATGAATTTCATTTATAAAGTTTATGTACAAATATCAT
AAAAAAAGAGAATCTTTTTAAGCAAGGATTTTCTTAACCTCTTCGGCGACAGCATCACCGACTTCGGTGG
TACTGTTGGAACCACCTAAATCACCAGTTCTGATACCTGCATCCAAAACCTTTTTAACTGCATCTTCAAT
GGCCTTACCTTCTTCAGGCAAGTTCAATGACAATTTCAACATCATTGCAGCAGACAAGATAGTGGCGATA
GGGTTGACCTTATTCTTTGGCAAATCTGGAGCAGAACCGTGGCATGGTTCGTACAAACCAAATGCGGTGT
TCTTGTCTGGCAAAGAGGCCAAGGACGCAGATGGCAACAAACCCAAGGAACCTGGGATAACGGAGGCTTC
ATCGGAGACGATATCACCAAACATGTTGCTGGTGATTATAATACCATTTAGGTGGGTTGGGTTCCTAACT
AGGATCATGGCGGCAGAATCAATCAATTGATGTTGAACCTTCAATGTAGGAAATTCGTTCTTGATGGTTT
CCTCCACAGTTTTTCTCCATAATCTTGAAGAGGCCAAAACATTAGCTTTATCCAAGGACCAAATAGGCAA
TGGTGGCTCATGTTGTAGGGCCATGAAAGCGGCCATTCTTGTGATTCTTTGCACTTCTGGAACGGTGTAT
TGTTCACTATCCCAAGCGACACCATCACCATCGTCTTCCTTTCTCTTACCAAAGTAAATACCTCCCACTA
ATTCTCTGACAACAACGAAGTCAGTACCTTTAGCAAATTGTGGCTTGATTGGAGATAAGTCTAAAAGAGA
GTCGGATGCAAAGTTACATGGTCTTAAGTTGGCGTACAATTGAAGTTCTTTACGGATTTTTAGTAAACCT
TGTTCAGGTCTAACACTACCTGTACCCCATTTAGGACCACCCACAGCACCTAACAAAACGGCATCAGCCT
TCTTGGAGGCTTCCAGCGCCTCATCTGGAAGTGGGACACCTGTAGCTTCGATAGCAGCACCACCAATTAA
ATGATTTTCGAAATCGAACTTGACATTGGAACGAACATCAGAAATAGCTTTAAGAACCTTAATGGCTTCG
GCTGTGATTTCTTGACCAACGTGGTCACCTGGCAAAACGACGATCTTCTTAGGGGCAGACATTAGAATGG
TATATCCTTGAAATATATATATATATTGCTGAAATGTAAAAGGTAAGAAAAGTTAGAAAGTAAGACGATT
GCTAACCACCTATTGGAAAAAACAATAGGTCCTTAAATAATATTGTCAACTTCAAGTATTGTGATGCAAG
CATTTAGTCATGAACGCTTCTCTATTCTATATGAAAAGCCGGTTCCGGCGCTCTCACCTTTCCTTTTTCT
CCCAATTTTTCAGTTGAAAAAGGTATATGCGTCAGGCGACCTCTGAAATTAACAAAAAATTTCCAGTCAT
CGAATTTGATTCTGTGCGATAGCGCCCCTGTGTGTTCTCGTTATGTTGAGGAAAAAAATAATGGTTGCTA
AGAGATTCGAACTCTTGCATCTTACGATACCTGAGTATTCCCACAGTTGGGGGATCTCGACTCTAGCTAG
AGGATCAATTCGTAATCATGTCATAGCTGTTTCCTGTGTGAAATTGTTATCCGCTCACAATTCCACACAA
CATACGAGCCGGAAGCATAAAGTGTAAAGCCTGGGGTGCCTAATGAGTGAGCTAACTCACATTAATTGCG
TTGCGCTCACTGCCCGCTTTCCAGTCGGGAAACCTGTCGTGCCAGCTGCATTAATGAATCGGCCAACGCG
CGGGGAGAGGCGGTTTGCGTATTGGGCGCTCTTCCGCTTCCTCGCTCACTGACTCGCTGCGCTCGGTCGT
TCGGCTGCGGCGAGCGGTATCAGCTCACTCAAAGGCGGTAATACGGTTATCCACAGAATCAGGGGATAAC
GCAGGAAAGAACATGTGAGCAAAAGGCCAGCAAAAGGCCAGGAACCGTAAAAAGGCCGCGTTGCTGGCGT
TTTTCCATAGGCTCCGCCCCCCTGACGAGCATCACAAAAATCGACGCTCAAGTCAGAGGTGGCGAAACCC
GACAGGACTATAAAGATACCAGGCGTTTCCCCCTGGAAGCTCCCTCGTGCGCTCTCCTGTTCCGACCCTG
CCGCTTACCGGATACCTGTCCGCCTTTCTCCCTTCGGGAAGCGTGGCGCTTTCTCATAGCTCACGCTGTA
GGTATCTCAGTTCGGTGTAGGTCGTTCGCTCCAAGCTGGGCTGTGTGCACGAACCCCCCGTTCAGCCCGA
CCGCTGCGCCTTATCCGGTAACTATCGTCTTGAGTCCAACCCGGTAAGACACGACTTATCGCCACTGGCA
GCAGCCACTGGTAACAGGATTAGCAGAGCGAGGTATGTAGGCGGTGCTACAGAGTTCTTGAAGTGGTGGC
CTAACTACGGCTACACTAGAAGAACAGTATTTGGTATCTGCGCTCTGCTGAAGCCAGTTACCTTCGGAAA
AAGAGTTGGTAGCTCTTGATCCGGCAAACAAACCACCGCTGGTAGCGGTGGTTTTTTTGTTTGCAAGCAG
CAGATTACGCGCAGAAAAAAAGGATCTCAAGAAGATCCTTTGATCTTTTCTACGGGGTCTGACGCTCAGT
GGAACGAAAACTCACGTTAAGGGATTTTGGTCATGAGATTATCAAAAAGGATCTTCACCTAGATCCTTTT
AAATTAAAAATGAAGTTTTAAATCAATCTAAAGTATATATGAGTAAACTTGGTCTGACAGTTACCAATGC
TTAATCAGTGAGGCACCTATCTCAGCGATCTGTCTATTTCGTTCATCCATAGTTGCCTGACTCCCCGTCG
TGTAGATAACTACGATACGGGAGGGCTTACCATCTGGCCCCAGTGCTGCAATGATACCGCGAGACCCACG
CTCACCGGCTCCAGATTTATCAGCAATAAACCAGCCAGCCGGAAGGGCCGAGCGCAGAAGTGGTCCTGCA
ACTTTATCCGCCTCCATCCAGTCTATTAATTGTTGCCGGGAAGCTAGAGTAAGTAGTTCGCCAGTTAATA
GTTTGCGCAACGTTGTTGCCATTGCTACAGGCATCGTGGTGTCACGCTCGTCGTTTGGTATGGCTTCATT
CAGCTCCGGTTCCCAACGATCAAGGCGAGTTACATGATCCCCCATGTTGTGCAAAAAAGCGGTTAGCTCC
TTCGGTCCTCCGATCGTTGTCAGAAGTAAGTTGGCCGCAGTGTTATCACTCATGGTTATGGCAGCACTGC
ATAATTCTCTTACTGTCATGCCATCCGTAAGATGCTTTTCTGTGACTGGTGAGTACTCAACCAAGTCATT
CTGAGAATAGTGTATGCGGCGACCGAGTTGCTCTTGCCCGGCGTCAATACGGGATAATACCGCGCCACAT
AGCAGAACTTTAAAAGTGCTCATCATTGGAAAACGTTCTTCGGGGCGAAAACTCTCAAGGATCTTACCGC
TGTTGAGATCCAGTTCGATGTAACCCACTCGTGCACCCAACTGATCTTCAGCATCTTTTACTTTCACCAG
CGTTTCTGGGTGAGCAAAAACAGGAAGGCAAAATGCCGCAAAAAAGGGAATAAGGGCGACACGGAAATGT
TGAATACTCATACTCTTCCTTTTTCAATATTATTGAAGCATTTATCAGGGTTATTGTCTCATGAGCGGAT
ACATATTTGAATGTATTTAGAAAAATAAACAAATAGGGGTTCCGCGCACATTTCCCCGAAAAGTGCCACC
TGACGTCTAAGAAACCATTATTATCATGACATTAACCTATAAAAATAGGCGTATCACGAGGCCCTTTCGT
CTCGCGCGTTTCGGTGATGACGGTGAAAACCTCTGACACATGCAGCTCCCGGAGACGGTCACAGCTTGTC
TGTAAGCGGATGCCGGGAGCAGACAAGCCCGTCAGGGCGCGTCAGCGGGTGTTGGCGGGTGTCGGGGCTG
GCTTAACTATGCGGCATCAGAGCAGATTGTACTGAGAGTGCACCATAACGCATTTAAGCATAAACACGCA
CTATGCCGTTCTTCTCATGTATATATATATACAGGCAACACGCAGATATAGGTGCGACGTGAACAGTGAG
CTGTATGTGCGCAGCTCGCGTTGCATTTTCGGAAGCGCTCGTTTTCGGAAACGCTTTGAAGTTCCTATTC
CGAAGTTCCTATTCTCTAGCTAGAAAGTATAGGAACTTCAGAGCGCTTTTGAAAACCAAAAGCGCTCTGA
AGACGCACTTTCAAAAAACCAAAAACGCACCGGACTGTAACGAGCTACTAAAATATTGCGAATACCGCTT
CCACAAACATTGCTCAAAAGTATCTCTTTGCTATATATCTCTGTGCTATATCCCTATATAACCTACCCAT
CCACCTTTCGCTCCTTGAACTTGCATCTAAACTCGACCTCTACATTTTTTATGTTTATCTCTAGTATTAC
TCTTTAGACAAAAAAATTGTAGTAAGAACTATTCATAGAGTGAATCGAAAACAATACGAAAATGTAAACA
TTTCCTATACGTAGTATATAGAGACAAAATAGAAGAAACCGTTCATAATTTTCTGACCAATGAAGAATCA
TCAACGCTATCACTTTCTGTTCACAAAGTATGCGCAATCCACATCGGTATAGAATATAATCGGGGATGCC
TTTATCTTGAAAAAATGCACCCGCAGCTTCGCTAGTAATCAGTAAACGCGGGAAGTGGAGTCAGGCTTTT
TTTATGGAAGAGAAAATAGACACCAAAGTAGCCTTCTTCTAACCTTAACGGACCTACAGTGCAAAAAGTT
ATCAAGAGACTGCATTATAGAGCGCACAAAGGAGAAAAAAAGTAATCTAAGATGCTTTGTTAGAAAAATA
GCGCTCTCGGGATGCATTTTTGTAGAACAAAAAAGAAGTATAGATTCTTTGTTGGTAAAATAGCGCTCTC
GCGTTGCATTTCTGTTCTGTAAAAATGCAGCTCAGATTCTTTGTTTGAAAAATTAGCGCTCTCGCGTTGC
ATTTTTGTTTTACAAAAATGAAGCACAGATTCTTCGTTGGTAAAATAGCGCTTTCGCGTTGCATTTCTGT
TCTGTAAAAATGCAGCTCAGATTCTTTGTTTGAAAAATTAGCGCTCTCGCGTTGCATTTTTGTTCTACAA
AATGAAGCACAGATGCTTCGTTG
